Addgene plasmid #154492: pEPYC0CM0278
Purpose: Phytobricks Level 0 part
Depositing lab: Nicola Patron. Depositing organization: Earlham Institute. Publication: Rational design of minimal synthetic promoters for plants. Cai YM, Kallam K, Tidd H, Gendarini G, Salzman A, Patron NJ. Nucleic Acids Res. 2020 Aug 28. pii: 5897334. doi: 10.1093/nar/gkaa682. PubMed 32856047.
Backbone
  Vector backbone: pUAP1
  Vector type: Synthetic Biology
Growth in bacteria
  Bacterial resistance: Chloramphenicol, 25 μg/mL
  Growth temperature: 37°C
  Growth strain: NEB Stable
  Copy number: High Copy
Gene/Insert
  Gene/Insert name: 35s(ΔTCP1)
  Species: Synthetic
  Cloning method: Restriction Enzyme; 5′ cloning site BpiI (destroyed during cloning); 3′ cloning site BpiI (destroyed during cloning)
Terms and licenses: Academic/Nonprofit Terms; Industry Terms: Not Available to Industry
Depositor comments: Please visit https://www.biorxiv.org/content/10.1101/2020.05.14.095406v1 for bioRxiv preprint.
How to cite: pEPYC0CM0278 was a gift from Nicola Patron (Addgene plasmid # 154492 ; http://n2t.net/addgene:154492 ; RRID:Addgene_154492)
