[The description below was written by a language model from this plasmid's Addgene catalogue record and pLannotate feature annotations shown in this document.]
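Description:
pEPYC0CM0278 is a Phytobricks Level 0 part plasmid, a small (about 2.5 kb) synthetic biology vector that stores a single standardised DNA part for use in Golden Gate-style modular assembly of plant expression constructs. It is built on the pUAP1 universal acceptor backbone and is maintained only in E. coli. Replication comes from a high-copy ColE1/pUC-type origin, and selection is by chloramphenicol through a cat (chloramphenicol acetyltransferase) gene driven by its native cat promoter and followed by the lambda t0 terminator. The part was inserted using BpiI sites that were destroyed during cloning, as is usual for Type IIS cloning. Bacterial terminators, including a his operon terminator, sit on either side of the insert position, presumably insulating the stored part from read-through transcription from the backbone.

The insert, 35s(ΔTCP1), is listed as synthetic. The feature table annotates it as a roughly 330 bp cauliflower mosaic virus 35S promoter that includes the minimal 35S core region at its 3′ end. The name suggests a 35S variant in which a TCP1 element, probably a TCP-type transcription factor binding site, has been removed, but the record does not define the deletion. No coding sequence, reporter or plant terminator is present, so the plasmid is a promoter part rather than a functional expression unit. It comes from work on the rational design of minimal synthetic promoters for plants. Its likely use is assembly upstream of a reporter or gene of interest to test how losing this element affects promoter activity relative to the intact 35S promoter.
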