Features (pLannotate 1.2.2; 8 found; start..end, strand, type, name):
    352..449     -  promoter       cat promoter: promoter of the E. coli cat gene encoding chloramphenicol acetyltransferase
    535..578     -  terminator     bacterial terminator: putative bacterial transcription terminator
    675..1007    +  promoter       CaMV 35S promoter: strong constitutive promoter from cauliflower mosaic virus
    959..1005    +  promoter       minimal CaMV 35S promoter: minimal 35S promoter from cauliflower mosaic virus
   1028..1085    +  terminator     his operon terminator: This putative transcriptin terminator from the E. coli his operon has a 2-bp deletion introduced during synthesis. Its efficiency has not been determined.
   1280..1868    -  rep_origin     ori: high-copy-number ColE1/pMB1/pBR322/pUC origin of replication
   2051..2145    -  terminator     lambda t0 terminator: transcription terminator from phage lambda
   2169..351     -  CDS            cat (across the origin): CAT_ECOLX - Experimental evidence at protein level: Swiss-Prot protein existence level 1. This enzyme is an effector of chloramphenicol resistance in bacteria. From Escherichia coli. This protein is used as a marker in many commonly used cloning vectors, such as pACYC184.
>Addgene plasmid #154492 | pEPYC0CM0278 | depositor full sequence | sequence record 299301 | pEPYC0CM0278 sequence 2474 bps
TAGAAACTGCCGGAAATCGTCGTGGTATTCACTCCAGAGCGATGAAAACGTTTCAGTTTGCTCATGGAAA
ACGGTGTAACAAGGGTGAACACTATCCCATATCACCAGCTCACCGTCTTTCATTGCCATACGAAATTCCG
GATGAGCATTCATCAGGCGGGCAAGAATGTGAATAAAGGCCGGATAAAACTTGTGCTTATTTTTCTTTAC
GGTCTTTAAAAAGGCCGTAATATCCAGCTGAACGGTCTGGTTATAGGTACATTGAGCAACTGACTGAAAT
GCCTCAAAATGTTCTTTACGATGCCATTGGGATATATCAACGGTGGTATATCCAGTGATTTTTTTCTCCA
TTTTAGCTTCCTTAGCTCCTGAAAATCTCGATAACTCAAAAAATACGCCCGGTAGTGATCTTATTTCATT
ATGGTGAAAGTTGGAACCTCTTACGTGCCCGATCAACTCGAGTGCCACCTGACGTCTAAGAAACCATTAT
TATCATGACATTAACCTATAAAAATAGGCGTATCACGAGGCAGAATTTCAGATAAAAAAAATCCTTAGCT
TTCGCTAAGGATGATTTCTGGAATTCGGTCTCAGGAGGTCAACATGGTGGAGCACGACACTCTGGTCTAC
TCCAAAAATGTCAAAGATACAGTCTCAGAAGATCAAAGGGCTATTGAGACTTTTCAACAAAGGATAATTT
CGGGAAACCTCCTCGGATTCCATTGCCCAGCTATCTGTCACTTCATCGAAAGGACAGTAGAAAAGGAAAA
TGCCATCATTGCGATAAAGGAAAGGCTATCATTCAAGATCTCTCTGCCGACAGTGGTCCCAAAGATGGAC
CCCCACCCACGAGGAGCATCGTGGAAAAAGAAGAGGTTCCAACCACGTCTACAAAGCAAGTGGATTGATG
TGACATCTCCACTGACGTAAGGGATGACGCACAATCCCACTATCCTTCGCAAGACCCTTCCTCTATATAA
GGAAGTTCATTTCATTTGGAGAGGACACGCTACTCGAGACCCTGCAGTCCGGCAAAAAAGGGCAAGGTGT
CACCACCCTGCCCTTTTTCTTTAAAACCGAAAAGATTACTTCGCGTTATGCAGGCTTCCTCGCTCACTGA
CTCGCTGCGCTCGGTCGTTCGGCTGCGGCGAGCGGTATCAGCTCACTCAAAGGCGGTAATACGGTTATCC
ACAGAATCAGGGGATAACGCAGGAAAGAACATGTGAGCAAAAGGCCAGCAAAAGGCCAGGAACCGTAAAA
AGGCCGCGTTGCTGGCGTTTTTCCACAGGCTCCGCCCCCCTGACGAGCATCACAAAAATCGACGCTCAAG
TCAGAGGTGGCGAAACCCGACAGGACTATAAAGATACCAGGCGTTTCCCCCTGGAAGCTCCCTCGTGCGC
TCTCCTGTTCCGACCCTGCCGCTTACCGGATACCTGTCCGCCTTTCTCCCTTCGGGAAGCGTGGCGCTTT
CTCATAGCTCACGCTGTAGGTATCTCAGTTCGGTGTAGGTCGTTCGCTCCAAGCTGGGCTGTGTGCACGA
ACCCCCCGTTCAGCCCGACCGCTGCGCCTTATCCGGTAACTATCGTCTTGAGTCCAACCCGGTAAGACAC
GACTTATCGCCACTGGCAGCAGCCACTGGTAACAGGATTAGCAGAGCGAGGTATGTAGGCGGTGCTACAG
AGTTCTTGAAGTGGTGGCCTAACTACGGCTACACTAGAAGAACAGTATTTGGTATCTGCGCTCTGCTGAA
GCCAGTTACCTTCGGAAAAAGAGTTGGTAGCTCTTGATCCGGCAAACAAACCACCGCTGGTAGCGGTGGT
TTTTTTGTTTGCAAGCAGCAGATTACGCGCAGAAAAAAAGGATCTCAAGAAGATCCTTTGATCTTTTCTA
CGGGGTCTGACGCTCAGTGGAACGAAAACTCACGTTAAGGGATTTTGGTCATGAGATTATCAAAAAGGAT
CTTCACCTAGATCCTTTTAAATTAAAAATGAAGTTTTAAATCAATCTAAAGTATATATGAGTAAACTTGG
TCTGACAGCTCGAGGCTTGGATTCTCACCAATAAAAAACGCCCGGCGGCAACCGAGCGTTCTGAACAAAT
CCAGATGGAGTTCTGAGGTCATTACTGGATCTATCAACAGGAGTCCAAGCGAGCTCGATATCAAATTACG
CCCCGCCCTGCCACTCATCGCAGTACTGTTGTAATTCATTAAGCATTCTGCCGACATGGAAGCCATCACA
AACGGCATGATGAACCTGAATCGCCAGCGGCATCAGCACCTTGTCGCCTTGCGTATAATATTTGCCCATG
GTGAAAACGGGGGCGAAGAAGTTGTCCATATTGGCCACGTTTAAATCAAAACTGGTGAAACTCACCCAGG
GATTGGCTGAGACGAAAAACATATTCTCAATAAACCCTTTAGGGAAATAGGCCAGGTTTTCACCGTAACA
CGCCACATCTTGCGAATATATGTG
